Addgene plasmid #199452: pCA21-HSPB1 5'HA-NarTag (12XPP7)-3'HA (HDR donor)
Purpose: CRISPR donor plasmid to insert NarTag (mTagBFP harbors 12XPP7 in its intron) into the C-terminus of human HSPB1 gene
Depositing lab: Baohui Chen. Depositing organization: Zhejiang University School of Medicine. Publication: Gene activation guided by nascent RNA-bound transcription factors. Liang Y, Xu H, Cheng T, Fu Y, Huang H, Qian W, Wang J, Zhou Y, Qian P, Yin Y, Xu P, Zou W, Chen B. Nat Commun. 2022 Nov 28;13(1):7329. doi: 10.1038/s41467-022-35041-7. PubMed 36443367.
Backbone
  Vector backbone: pUC19
  Vector type: CRISPR
Growth in bacteria
  Bacterial resistance: Ampicillin, 100 μg/mL
  Growth temperature: 37°C
  Growth strain: NEB Stable
  Copy number: High Copy
Gene/Insert
  Gene/Insert name: HDR donor template
  Species: Synthetic
  Cloning method: Gibson Cloning
Terms and licenses: Academic/Nonprofit Terms; Industry Terms: Not Available to Industry
How to cite: pCA21-HSPB1 5'HA-NarTag (12XPP7)-3'HA (HDR donor) was a gift from Baohui Chen (Addgene plasmid # 199452 ; http://n2t.net/addgene:199452 ; RRID:Addgene_199452)
