[The description below was written by a language model from this plasmid's Addgene catalogue record and pLannotate feature annotations shown in this document.]
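Description:
pCA21-HSPB1 5'HA-NarTag (12XPP7)-3'HA is a pUC19-based donor plasmid for CRISPR-mediated homology-directed repair, built by Gibson assembly and designed to knock the NarTag cassette into the C-terminus of the endogenous human HSPB1 gene (the small heat shock protein also known as HSP27). It is propagated in E. coli as a high-copy plasmid through the ColE1/pUC origin and selected with ampicillin via the β-lactamase gene and its native promoter. The record shows no mammalian promoter, selection marker, nuclease or guide RNA, consistent with a pure repair template whose insert is expressed from the HSPB1 locus after integration. The Cas9 and guide components must be supplied separately.

The payload is a synthetic HDR template. The 5' homology arm carries two annotated HSPB1 coding fragments separated by a gap, consistent with the last exons and an intervening intron, and runs directly into the tag. NarTag is an mTagBFP coding sequence split by an intron that holds twelve PP7 stem-loop repeats. The feature table reflects this as two separated fluorescent protein fragments: the first is labelled cp-mKate, most likely by homology since both proteins derive from the same Entacmaea quadricolor lineage, and the second is labelled TagBFP. The unannotated stretch between them would contain the PP7 array. After knock-in, nascent HSPB1 transcripts carry PP7 hairpins that can be bound by PP7 coat protein fusions before splicing, while the spliced mRNA encodes an HSPB1–BFP fusion that reports expression. The short LTR, GVQW1 and ccdB fragment hits are probably incidental matches within the intron, 3' homology arm or backbone. The associated work used such tags to recruit factors to nascent RNA for gene activation.
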