Features (pLannotate 1.2.2; 11 found; start..end, strand, type, name):
     28..80      -  misc_feature   bom (fragment): basis of mobility region from pBR322
    359..442     +  CDS            HSPB1 (fragment): HSPB1_HUMAN - Also known as HSP27, HSP28. Experimental evidence at protein level: Swiss-Prot protein existence level 1. Small heat shock protein which functions as a molecular chaperone probably maintaining denatured proteins in a folding- competent state (PubMed:10383393, PubMed:20178975). Plays a role in stress resistance and actin organization (PubMed:19166925). Through its molecular chaperone activity may regulate numerous biological processes including the phosphorylation and the axonal transport of neurofilament proteins (PubMed:23728742). From Homo sapiens (Human).
    543..728     +  CDS            HSPB1 (fragment): HSPB1_HUMAN - Also known as HSP27, HSP28. Experimental evidence at protein level: Swiss-Prot protein existence level 1. Small heat shock protein which functions as a molecular chaperone probably maintaining denatured proteins in a folding- competent state (PubMed:10383393, PubMed:20178975). Plays a role in stress resistance and actin organization (PubMed:19166925). Through its molecular chaperone activity may regulate numerous biological processes including the phosphorylation and the axonal transport of neurofilament proteins (PubMed:23728742). From Homo sapiens (Human).
    732..1085    +  CDS            cp-mKate (fragment): cp-mKate is a basic (constitutively fluorescent) red fluorescent protein published in 2011, derived from Entacmaea quadricolor.
   1411..1431    +  LTR            3' LTR (ΔU3) (fragment): self-inactivating 3' long terminal repeat (LTR) from HIV-1
   2091..2453    +  CDS            TagBFP (fragment): monomeric blue fluorescent protein mammalian codon-optimized
   2762..2992    -  CDS            GVQW1 (fragment): GVQW1_HUMAN - Also known as TIGD1L2. Experimental evidence at transcript level: Swiss-Prot protein existence level 2. From Homo sapiens (Human).
   3030..3251    +  CDS            ccdB (fragment): CcdB, a bacterial toxin that poisons DNA gyrase; ccdB; Plasmids containing the ccdB gene cannot be propagated in standard E. coli strains.
   3364..3952    -  rep_origin     ori: high-copy-number ColE1/pMB1/pBR322/pUC origin of replication
   4123..4983    -  CDS            AmpR: β-lactamase; bla; confers resistance to ampicillin, carbenicillin, and related antibiotics
   4984..5088    -  promoter       AmpR promoter: bla
>Addgene plasmid #199452 | pCA21-HSPB1 5'HA-NarTag (12XPP7)-3'HA (HDR donor) | addgene full sequence | sequence record 392209 | Addgene NGS Result
GACGGATCGGGAGATCTCCCGATCCCCTATGGTGCACTCTCAGTACAATCTGCTCTGATGCCGCATAGTT
AAGCCAGTATCTGCTCCCTGCTTGTGTGTTGGAGGTCGCTGAGTAGTGCGCGAGCAAAATTTAAGCTACA
ACAAGGCAAGGCTTGACCGACAATTCCATGAAGAATCTGCTTAGGGTTAGGCGTTTTGCGCTGCTTCGCG
ATGTACGGGCCAGATATACGCGTGGAGCTTACTGAGACTCTTCGGGGAATTCTCCTGGCTGCTTCCAAGC
AGGAGGTGGGGCCTCTGGCCTAGCGGGGCCGAAAGGCAGTCCCCTCCCCCGCAGTCTGATTTCCCTCTTC
CCCCCAAAGGCAAGCACGAGGAGCGGCAGGACGAGCATGGCTACATCTCCCGGTGCTTCACGCGGAAATA
CACGTGAGTCCTGGCGCCAGGTCGGGGTGGGTGGGTGGCGTGGGGGTGGGGTCAGGGAAGAGGGCACAGG
GACCCACCCGGTGTGTAATGTAACGCTTGCCTTTCCTCTCTGCACGTCCAGGCTGCCCCCCGGTGTGGAC
CCCACCCAAGTTTCCTCCTCCCTGTCCCCTGAGGGCACACTGACCGTGGAGGCCCCCATGCCCAAGCTAG
CCACGCAGTCCAACGAGATCACCATCCCAGTCACCTTCGAGTCGCGGGCCCAGCTTGGGGGCCCAGAAGC
TGCAAAATCCGATGAGACTGCCGCCAAGGGATCGGGTGGTACCAGTGGCATGAGCGAGCTGATTAAGGAG
AACATGCACATGAAGCTGTACATGGAGGGCACCGTGGACAACCATCACTTCAAGTGCACATCCGAGGGCG
AAGGCAAGCCCTACGAGGGCACCCAGACCATGAGAATCAAGGTGGTCGAGGGCGGCCCTCTCCCCTTCGC
CTTCGACATCCTGGCTACTAGCTTCCTCTACGGCAGCAAGACCTTCATCAACCACACCCAGGGCATCCCC
GACTTCTTCAAGCAGTCCTTCCCTGAGGGCTTCACATGGGAGAGAGTCACCACATACGAAGACGGGGGCG
TGCTGACCGCTACCCAGGACACCAGCCTCCAGGACGTAAGTATGAAATTCAGGGATACGGCCACCTTGTT
GGCCAGATATACGCGTTGACGTTAGTACCGGGCCCGCTCTAGTACAAACCAGCAGAGCATATGGGCTCGC
TGGACACGCACCGATGCTCTCCGAGGAGGCACAGGAGCAGACGATATGGCGTCGCTCCCCAGGCACCGAT
GCTCTCCGAGGAGGCAAACCAGCAGAGCATATGGGCTCGCTGGCTACGCACCGATGCTCTCCGAGGAGGA
ACAGGAGCAGACGATATGGCGTCGCTCCTGTGGCACCGATGCTCTCCGAGGAGGACGAGCCGCGTGGATA
ACCGTATTACGGGCTAATTCACTCCCAACGAGCAAGTTAGTACCGGGCCCGCTCTAGTACAAACCAGCAG
AGCATATGGGCTCGCTGGACACGCACCGATGCTCTCCGAGGAGGCACAGGAGCAGACGATATGGCGTCGC
TCCCCAGGCACCGATGCTCTCCGAGGAGGCAAACCAGCAGAGCATATGGGCTCGCTGGCTACGCACCGAT
GCTCTCCGAGGAGGAACAGGAGCAGACGATATGGCGTCGCTCCTGTGGCACCGATGCTCTCCGAGGAGGA
CGAGCCGCGTGGATAACCGTATTACCCGCTTGTTACACCCTGTGAGTGTCGTTAGTACCGGGCCCGCTCT
AGTACAAACCAGCAGAGCATATGGGCTCGCTGGACACGCACCGATGCTCTCCGAGGAGGCACAGGAGCAG
ACGATATGGCGTCGCTCCCCAGGCACCGATGCTCTCCGAGGAGGCAAACCAGCAGAGCATATGGGCTCGC
TGGCTACGCACCGATGCTCTCCGAGGAGGAACAGGAGCAGACGATATGGCGTCGCTCCTGTGGCACCGAT
GCTCTCCGAGGAGGACGAGCCGCGTGGATAACCGTATTACACTCACATGTGAGCCCACCTTGTTGGCATA
TTTGCCAAATAGTGGAAATGTGAAGTACTGACAAAACTTTTCCCTTTTTCAATCTAATAGGGCTGCCTCA
TCTACAACGTCAAGATCAGAGGGGTGAACTTCACATCCAACGGCCCTGTGATGCAGAAGAAAACACTCGG
CTGGGAGGCCTTCACCGAGACGCTGTACCCCGCTGACGGCGGCCTGGAAGGCAGAAACGACATGGCCCTG
AAGCTCGTGGGCGGGAGCCATCTGATCGCAAACATCAAGACCACATATAGATCCAAGAAACCCGCTAAGA
ACCTCAAGATGCCTGGCGTCTACTATGTGGACTACAGACTGGAAAGAATCAAGGAGGCCAACAACGAGAC
CTACGTCGAGCAGCACGAGGTGGCAGTGGCCAGATACTGCGACCTCCCTAGCAAACTGGGGCACAAGCTT
AATGGAACCGGTGCTGGATCCGGTTAGAGCCTTAGCCCGGATGCCCACCCCTGCTGCCGCCACTGGCTGT
GCCTCCCCCGCCACCTGTGTGTTCTTTTGATACATTTATCTTCTGTTTTTCTCAAATAAAGTTCAAAGCA
ACCACCTGTCACTGGCCCAGGCCCTGGTGTTTGTGGAAGGAAGCCTCAGGCACCTGCCATTTGCTGGCTT
TCAGGAGTCATCTTTGCTCAGGCCCGTGCTGGGCCATGTGGGTACACTGGTGTAGGTTGCTGGACACAGG
CTGACTCACATCCATAAAGACAGAGGTCTTAGGGCCGGGCGCAGTGGCTCATACCTACAATCCCAGCACT
TTGGGGGGTTGAAGCAGGAGGAGTGCTTGAAGCCAAGAGTTCTAGACCAGCCTGGACAACATAGTAAGAC
TGTCTCTAAAAAATAAAAATTAGGCAGGGTGGTACTGCACGCCTGTAGTCCCAGCTACTCAGGAGGCTGA
GGCAGGAGGATCGCTTGAGCCCAGGAGTTGAAGGGTACAGTGAGCTAACATCGTGCCGATATCGGAGCTT
ACTGAGACTCTTCGGGCCCGGGCGACGGATGGTGATCCCCCTGGCCAGTGCACGTCTGCTGTCAGATAAA
GTCTCCCGTGAACTTTACCCGGTGGTGCATATCGGGGATGAAAGCTGGCGCATGATGACCACCGATATGG
CCAGTGTGCCGGTCTCCGTTATCGGGGAAGAAGTGGCTGATCTCAGCCACCGCGAAAATGACATCAAAAA
CGCCATTAACCTGATGTTCTGGGGAATATAAATGTCAGGCTCCCTTATACACAGCCAGTCTGCAGGTCGA
CGGTCTCGACTCACATGTGAGCAAAAGGCCAGCAAAAGGCCAGGAACCGTAAAAAGGCCGCGTTGCTGGC
GTTTTTCCATAGGCTCCGCCCCCCTGACGAGCATCACAAAAATCGACGCTCAAGTCAGAGGTGGCGAAAC
CCGACAGGACTATAAAGATACCAGGCGTTTCCCCCTGGAAGCTCCCTCGTGCGCTCTCCTGTTCCGACCC
TGCCGCTTACCGGATACCTGTCCGCCTTTCTCCCTTCGGGAAGCGTGGCGCTTTCTCATAGCTCACGCTG
TAGGTATCTCAGTTCGGTGTAGGTCGTTCGCTCCAAGCTGGGCTGTGTGCACGAACCCCCCGTTCAGCCC
GACCGCTGCGCCTTATCCGGTAACTATCGTCTTGAGTCCAACCCGGTAAGACACGACTTATCGCCACTGG
CAGCAGCCACTGGTAACAGGATTAGCAGAGCGAGGTATGTAGGCGGTGCTACAGAGTTCTTGAAGTGGTG
GCCTAACTACGGCTACACTAGAAGAACAGTATTTGGTATCTGCGCTCTGCTGAAGCCAGTTACCTTCGGA
AAAAGAGTTGGTAGCTCTTGATCCGGCAAACAAACCACCGCTGGTAGCGGTGGTTTTTTTGTTTGCAAGC
AGCAGATTACGCGCAGAAAAAAAGGATCTCAAGAAGATCCTTTGATCTTTTCTACGGGGTCTGACGCTCA
GTGGAACGAAAACTCACGTTAAGGGATTTTGGTCATGAGATTATCAAAAAGGATCTTCACCTAGATCCTT
TTAAATTAAAAATGAAGTTTTAAATCAATCTAAAGTATATATGAGTAAACTTGGTCTGACAGTTACCAAT
GCTTAATCAGTGAGGCACCTATCTCAGCGATCTGTCTATTTCGTTCATCCATAGTTGCCTGACTCCCCGT
CGTGTAGATAACTACGATACGGGAGGGCTTACCATCTGGCCCCAGTGCTGCAATGATACCGCGAGAACCA
CGCTCACCGGCTCCAGATTTATCAGCAATAAACCAGCCAGCCGGAAGGGCCGAGCGCAGAAGTGGTCCTG
CAACTTTATCCGCCTCCATCCAGTCTATTAATTGTTGCCGGGAAGCTAGAGTAAGTAGTTCGCCAGTTAA
TAGTTTGCGCAACGTTGTTGCCATTGCTACAGGCATCGTGGTGTCACGCTCGTCGTTTGGTATGGCTTCA
TTCAGCTCCGGTTCCCAACGATCAAGGCGAGTTACATGATCCCCCATGTTGTGCAAAAAAGCGGTTAGCT
CCTTCGGTCCTCCGATCGTTGTCAGAAGTAAGTTGGCCGCAGTGTTATCACTCATGGTTATGGCAGCACT
GCATAATTCTCTTACTGTCATGCCATCCGTAAGATGCTTTTCTGTGACTGGTGAGTACTCAACCAAGTCA
TTCTGAGAATAGTGTATGCGGCGACCGAGTTGCTCTTGCCCGGCGTCAATACGGGATAATACCGCGCCAC
ATAGCAGAACTTTAAAAGTGCTCATCATTGGAAAACGTTCTTCGGGGCGAAAACTCTCAAGGATCTTACC
GCTGTTGAGATCCAGTTCGATGTAACCCACTCGTGCACCCAACTGATCTTCAGCATCTTTTACTTTCACC
AGCGTTTCTGGGTGAGCAAAAACAGGAAGGCAAAATGCCGCAAAAAAGGGAATAAGGGCGACACGGAAAT
GTTGAATACTCATACTCTTCCTTTTTCAATATTATTGAAGCATTTATCAGGGTTATTGTCTCATGAGCGG
ATACATATTTGAATGTATTTAGAAAAATAAACAAATAGGGGTTCCGCGCACATTTCCCCGAAAAGTGCCA
CCTGACGTC
